Addgene plasmid #215695: pcDNAintron-CHIKV-nsp2-c3xFLAG
Purpose: Produces the Chikungunya virus nonstructural protein 2 with a c-terminal 3xFLAG tag
Depositing lab: Melinda Brindley. Depositing organization: University of Georgia. Publication: Chikungunya virus release is reduced by TIM-1 receptors through binding of envelope phosphatidylserine. Reyes Ballista JM, Hoover AJ, Noble JT, Acciani MD, Miazgowicz KL, Harrison SA, Tabscott GAL, Duncan A, Barnes DN, Jimenez AR, Brindley MA. J Virol. 2024 Jul 15:e0077524. doi: 10.1128/jvi.00775-24. PubMed 39007616.
Backbone
  Vector backbone: pcDNAintron
  Backbone size w/o insert (bp): 6205
  Vector type: Mammalian Expression
  Selectable markers: Neomycin (select with G418)
Growth in bacteria
  Bacterial resistance: Ampicillin, 100 μg/mL
  Growth temperature: 37°C
  Growth strain: DH5alpha
  Copy number: High Copy
Gene/Insert
  Gene/Insert name: CHIKV nsp2
  Species: Chikungunya virus strain 181/clone 25
  Insert size (bp): 2462
  Promoter: CMV
  Tag / fusion protein: 3xFLAG (C terminal on insert)
  Cloning method: Ligation Independent Cloning
  Sequencing primers: 5′ TAATACGACTCACTATAGGG; 3′ TAGAAGGCACAGTCGAGG
Terms and licenses: Academic/Nonprofit Terms; Industry Terms: Not Available to Industry
How to cite: pcDNAintron-CHIKV-nsp2-c3xFLAG was a gift from Melinda Brindley (Addgene plasmid # 215695 ; http://n2t.net/addgene:215695 ; RRID:Addgene_215695)
