[The description below was written by a language model from this plasmid's Addgene catalogue record and pLannotate feature annotations shown in this document.]
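Description:
pcDNAintron-CHIKV-nsp2-c3xFLAG is a mammalian expression plasmid built on the pcDNAintron backbone, a pcDNA-type vector that carries a rabbit β-globin intron between the promoter and the cloning site. It is propagated in E. coli through a high-copy ColE1/pUC origin and selected with ampicillin via the β-lactamase gene. An f1 origin is also present. For selection in mammalian cells, an SV40 enhancer/early promoter drives a neomycin phosphotransferase gene terminated by the SV40 polyadenylation signal, which allows G418 selection of stable transfectants.

The payload is the coding region for nonstructural protein 2 (nsP2) of Chikungunya virus strain 181/clone 25, inserted by ligation-independent cloning. The feature table annotates this region as a fragment of the CHIKV nonstructural polyprotein. That label is consistent with nsP2, which is one of the mature products excised from that polyprotein, although the generic text attached to the match describes nsP4. Transcription comes from the human cytomegalovirus immediate-early enhancer and promoter, followed by the β-globin intron. Such introns are generally included so that splicing of the transcript can improve mRNA processing, export and expression. A T7 promoter lies just upstream of the insert and also serves as a sequencing primer site. The open reading frame is fused in frame at its C terminus to a 3xFLAG epitope, and the transcript ends at the bovine growth hormone polyadenylation signal.

The construct is intended to produce nsP2 alone in transfected mammalian cells, outside the context of viral replication. The 3xFLAG tag permits detection or immunoprecipitation with anti-FLAG antibodies. The associated work concerns Chikungunya virus release and TIM-1 receptors, but the record does not state the specific role of this plasmid in that study.
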