Features (pLannotate 1.2.2; 23 found; start..end, strand, type, name):
    325..343     +  promoter       T7 promoter: promoter for bacteriophage T7 RNA polymerase
    394..434     +  intron         β-globin intron (fragment): intron from rabbit β-globin gene
    432..488     +  CDS            HBB (fragment): HBB_LEPEU - Experimental evidence at protein level: Swiss-Prot protein existence level 1. Involved in oxygen transport from the lung to the various peripheral tissues. From Lepus europaeus (European hare).
    520..2913    +  CDS            POLN_CHIKS (fragment): Experimental evidence at protein level: Swiss-Prot protein existence level 1. [RNA-directed RNA polymerase nsP4]: RNA dependent RNA polymerase (By similarity). Replicates genomic and antigenomic RNA by recognizing replications specific signals. The early replication complex formed by the polyprotein P123 and nsP4 synthesizes minus- strand RNAs (By similarity). The late replication complex composed of fully processed nsP1-nsP4 is responsible for the production of genomic and subgenomic plus-strand RNAs (By similarity). From Chikungunya virus (strain S27-African prototype) (CHIKV).
   2914..2979    +  CDS            3xFLAG: three tandem FLAG® epitope tags, followed by an enterokinase cleavage site
   3062..3286    +  polyA_signal   bGH poly(A) signal: bovine growth hormone polyadenylation signal
   3290..3311    +  promoter       SV40 promoter (fragment): SV40 enhancer and early promoter
   3332..3760    +  rep_origin     f1 ori (sequence partly withheld): f1 bacteriophage origin of replication; arrow indicates direction of (+) strand synthesis
   3774..4103    +  promoter       SV40 promoter: SV40 enhancer and early promoter
   4170..4961    +  CDS            neo: KKA2_KLEPN - Also known as kan, nptII. Experimental evidence at protein level: Swiss-Prot protein existence level 1. Resistance to kanamycin, neomycin, paromomycin, ribostamycin, butirosin and gentamicin B. From Klebsiella pneumoniae.
   4985..5143    +  CDS            ble (fragment): BLE_KLEPN - Experimental evidence at protein level: Swiss-Prot protein existence level 1. Binding protein with a strong affinity to the bleomycin family of antibiotics. Binds to CL990; an antimitotic-antibiotic compound. From Klebsiella pneumoniae.
   5138..5259    +  polyA_signal   SV40 poly(A) signal: SV40 polyadenylation signal
   5332..5348    -  protein_bind   lac operator: The lac repressor binds to the lac operator to inhibit transcription in E. coli. This inhibition can be relieved by adding lactose or isopropyl-β-D-thiogalactopyranoside (IPTG). lac repressor encoded by lacI
   5356..5386    -  promoter       lac promoter: promoter for the E. coli lac operon
   5401..5422    -  protein_bind   CAP binding site: CAP binding activates transcription in the presence of cAMP. E. coli catabolite activator protein
   5435..5527    -  CDS            lacI (fragment): lac repressor; lacI; The lac repressor binds to the lac operator to inhibit transcription in E. coli. This inhibition can be relieved by adding lactose or isopropyl-β-D-thiogalactopyranoside (IPTG).
   5710..6298    -  rep_origin     ori: high-copy-number ColE1/pMB1/pBR322/pUC origin of replication
   6469..7329    -  CDS            AmpR: β-lactamase; bla; confers resistance to ampicillin, carbenicillin, and related antibiotics
   7330..7434    -  promoter       AmpR promoter: bla
   7493..7545    -  misc_feature   bom (fragment): basis of mobility region from pBR322
   7700..8079    +  enhancer       CMV enhancer: human cytomegalovirus immediate early enhancer
   8080..8283    +  promoter       CMV promoter: human cytomegalovirus (CMV) immediate early promoter
   8404..270     +  intron         β-globin intron (across the origin): intron from rabbit β-globin gene
>Addgene plasmid #215695 | pcDNAintron-CHIKV-nsp2-c3xFLAG | addgene full sequence | sequence record 426578 | Addgene NGS Result
CAAGGCAATCAGGGTATATTATATTGTACTTCAGCACAGTTTTAGAGAACAATTGTTATAATTAAATGAT
AAGGTAGAATATTTCTGCATATAAATTCTGGCTGGCGTGGAAATATTCTTATTGGTAGAAACAACTACAT
CCTGGTCATCATCCTGCCTTTCTCTTTATGGTTACAATGATATACACTGTTTGAGATGAGGATAAAATAC
TCTGAGTCCAAACCGGGCCCCTCTGCTAACCATGTTCATGCCTTCTTCTTTTTCCTACAGCTCCTGGGCA
ACGTGCTGGTTATTGTGCTGTCTCATCATTTTGGCAAAGAATTGTAATACGACTCACTATAGGGCGAATT
CGGATCCACTAGTCCAGTGTGGTGGAATTCTGCAGATCTAGAGCCTCTGCTAACCATGTTCATGCCTTCT
TCTTTTTCCTACAGCTCCTGGGCAACGTGCTGGTTATTGTGCTGTCTCATCATTTTGGCAAAGAATTCGA
GCTCATCGATGCATGGTACCGCCACCATGGGAATAATAGAGACTCCGAGAGGCGCTATCAAAGTTACTGC
CCAACTAACAGACCACGTCGTGGGGGAGTACCTGGTACTTTCCCCGCAGACCGTACTACGCAGCCAGAAG
CTCAGCCTGATCCACGCTTTAGCGGAGCAAGTGAAGACGTGTACGCACAGCGGACGAGCAGGGAGGTATG
CGGTCGAAGCGTACGATGGCCGAGTCCTAGTGCCCTCAGGCTATGCAATTTCGCCTGAAGACTTCCAGAG
TCTAAGCGAAAGCGCAACGATGGTGTACAACGAAAGAGAGTTCGTAAACAGAAAGTTACACCACATTGCG
ATGCACGGACCAGCCCTGAACACTGACGAAGAGTCGTATGAGCTGGTGAGGGCAGAGAGGACAGAACACG
AGTACGTCTACGACGTGGACCAGAGAAGATGCTGTAAGAAGGAAGAAGCTGCAGGACTGGTACTGGTGGG
CGACTTGACTAATCCGCCCTACCACGAATTCGCATACGAAGGGCTAAAAATTCGCCCCGCCTGCCCATAC
AAAATTGCAGTCATAGGAGTCTTCGGGGTACCAGGATCTGGCAAGTCAGCCATTATCAAGAACCTAGTTA
CCAGGCAAGACCTGGTGACTAGCGGAAAGAAAGAAAACTGCCAAGAAATCAGCACCGACGTGATGAGACA
GAGAGGTCTAGAGATATCTGCACGTACGGTAGATTCGCTGCTCTTGAATGGATGCAACAGACCAGTCGAC
GTGTTGTACGTAGACGAGGCGTTTGCGTGCCACTCTGGAACGTTACTTGCTTTGATCGCCTTGGTGAGAC
CAAGACAGAAAGTTGTACTTTGTGGTGACCCGAAGCAGTGCGGCTTCTTCAATATGATGCAGATGAAAGT
CAACTACAATCATAACATCTGCACCCAAGTGTACCACAAAAGTATCTCCAGGCGGTGTACACTGCCTGTG
ACTGCCATTGTGTCATCGTTGCATTACGAAGGCAAAATGCGCACTACGAATGAGTACAACATGCCGATTG
TAGTGGACACTACAGGCTCAACGAAACCTGACCCTGGAGACCTCGTGTTAACGTGCTTCAGAGGGTGGGT
TAAACAACTGCAAATTGACTATCGTGGACACGAGGTCATGACAGCAGCCGCATCCCAAGGGTTAACTAGA
AAAGGAGTTTACGCAGTTAGGCAAAAAGTTAACGAAAACCCACTCTATGCATCAACATCAGAGCACGTCA
ACGTACTCCTAACGCGTACGGAAGGTAAACTGGTATGGAAGACACTCTCTGGTGACCCGTGGATAAAGAC
GCTGCAGAACCCACCGAAAGGAAACTTCAAAGCAACTATTAAGGAGTGGGAGGTGGAGCACGCATCGATA
ATGGCGGGCATCTGCAGTCACCAAGTGACCTTTGACACATTCCAAAACAAAGCCAACGTTTGCTGGGCTA
AGAGCTTGGTCCCTATCCTCGAAACAGCGGGGATAAAACTAAATGATAGGCAGTGGTCCCAGATAATTCA
AGCCTTCAAAGAAGACAAAGCATACTCACCCGAAGTAGCCCTGAATGAAATATGCACGCGCATGTATGGG
GTGGATCTAGACAGTGGGCTATTCTCTAAACCGTTGGTATCTGTGTATTACGCGGATAACCATTGGGATA
ATAGGCCGGGAGGAAAGATGTTCGGATTCAACCCTGAGGCAGCGTCCATTCTAGAAAGAAAGTACCCATT
TACAAAAGGAAAGTGGAACATCAACAAGCAGATCTGCGTGACTACCAGGAGGATAGAAGACTTCAACCCT
ACCACCAACATTATACCGGTCAACAGGAGACTACCACACTCATTAGTGGCCGAACACCGCCCAGTAAAAG
GGGAAAGAATGGAATGGCTGGTTAACAAGATAAACGGACACCACGTACTCCTGGTTAGCGGCTATAACCT
TGCACTGCCTACTAAGAGAGTCACCTGGGTAGCGCCACTAGGTGTCCGCGGAGCGGACTATACATACAAC
CTAGAGCTGGGTCTACCAGCAACACTTGGTAGGTATGACCTAGTGGTCATAAACATCCACACACCTTTTC
GCATACACCATTACCAACAGTGCGTAGATCACGCAATGAAACTGCAAATGCTAGGGGGTGACTCACTGAG
ACTGCTCAAACCGGGTGGCTCTCTATTGATCAGAGCATACGGTTACGCAGATAGAACCAGTGAACGAGTC
ATCTGCGTACTGGGACGCAAGTTTAGATCGTCTAGAGCATTGAAACCACCATGTGTCACCAGTAATACTG
AGATGTTTTTCCTATTTAGCAATTTTGACAATGGCAGAAGGAATTTTACAACGCATGTCATGAACAATCA
ACTGAATGCAGCCTTTGTAGGACAGGCCACCCGAGCAGGATGTGACTACAAAGACCATGACGGTGATTAT
AAAGATCATGATATCGACTACAAGGATGACGATGACAAGTGACTCGAGCTAGCAGATCATCCAGCACAGT
GGCGGCCGCTCGAGTCTAGAGGGCCCGTTTAAACCCGCTGATCAGCCTCGACTGTGCCTTCTAGTTGCCA
GCCATCTGTTGTTTGCCCCTCCCCCGTGCCTTCCTTGACCCTGGAAGGTGCCACTCCCACTGTCCTTTCC
TAATAAAATGAGGAAATTGCATCGCATTGTCTGAGTAGGTGTCATTCTATTCTGGGGGGTGGGGTGGGGC
AGGACAGCAAGGGGGAGGATTGGGAAGACAATAGCAGGCATGCTGGGGATGCGGTGGGCTCTATGGCTTC
TGAGGCGGAAAGAACCAGCTGGGGCTCTAGGGGGTATCCCC
[124 nt withheld, positions 3332-3455]
C
[91 nt withheld, positions 3457-3547]
A
[49 nt withheld, positions 3549-3597]
CCTTTGACGTTGGAGTCCACGTTCTTT
[37 nt withheld, positions 3625-3661]
ACCCTATCTCGGTCTATTCTTTTGATTTATAAGGGATTTTGCCGATTTCGGCCTATTGGTTAAAAAATGA
GCTGATTTAACAAAAATTTAACGCGAATTAATTCTGTGGAATGTGTGTCAGTTAGGGTGTGGAAAGTCCC
CAGGCTCCCCAGCAGGCAGAAGTATGCAAAGCATGCATCTCAATTAGTCAGCAACCAGGTGTGGAAAGTC
CCCAGGCTCCCCAGCAGGCAGAAGTATGCAAAGCATGCATCTCAATTAGTCAGCAACCATAGTCCCGCCC
CTAACTCCGCCCATCCCGCCCCTAACTCCGCCCAGTTCCGCCCATTCTCCGCCCCATGGCTGACTAATTT
TTTTTATTTATGCAGAGGCCGAGGCCGCCTCTGCCTCTGAGCTATTCCAGAAGTAGTGAGGAGGCTTTTT
TGGAGGCCTAGGCTTTTGCAAAAAGCTCCCGGGAGCTTGTATATCCATTTTCGGATCTGATCAAGAGACA
GGATGAGGATCGTTTCGCATGATTGAACAAGATGGATTGCACGCAGGTTCTCCGGCCGCTTGGGTGGAGA
GGCTATTCGGCTATGACTGGGCACAACAGACAATCGGCTGCTCTGATGCCGCCGTGTTCCGGCTGTCAGC
GCAGGGGCGCCCGGTTCTTTTTGTCAAGACCGACCTGTCCGGTGCCCTGAATGAACTGCAGGACGAGGCA
GCGCGGCTATCGTGGCTGGCCACGACGGGCGTTCCTTGCGCAGCTGTGCTCGACGTTGTCACTGAAGCGG
GAAGGGACTGGCTGCTATTGGGCGAAGTGCCGGGGCAGGATCTCCTGTCATCTCACCTTGCTCCTGCCGA
GAAAGTATCCATCATGGCTGATGCAATGCGGCGGCTGCATACGCTTGATCCGGCTACCTGCCCATTCGAC
CACCAAGCGAAACATCGCATCGAGCGAGCACGTACTCGGATGGAAGCCGGTCTTGTCGATCAGGATGATC
TGGACGAAGAGCATCAGGGGCTCGCGCCAGCCGAACTGTTCGCCAGGCTCAAGGCGCGCATGCCCGACGG
CGAGGATCTCGTCGTGACCCATGGCGATGCCTGCTTGCCGAATATCATGGTGGAAAATGGCCGCTTTTCT
GGATTCATCGACTGTGGCCGGCTGGGTGTGGCGGACCGCTATCAGGACATAGCGTTGGCTACCCGTGATA
TTGCTGAAGAGCTTGGCGGCGAATGGGCTGACCGCTTCCTCGTGCTTTACGGTATCGCCGCTCCCGATTC
GCAGCGCATCGCCTTCTATCGCCTTCTTGACGAGTTCTTCTGAGCGGGACTCTGGGGTTCGAAATGACCG
ACCAAGCGACGCCCAACCTGCCATCACGAGATTTCGATTCCACCGCCGCCTTCTATGAAAGGTTGGGCTT
CGGAATCGTTTTCCGGGACGCCGGCTGGATGATCCTCCAGCGCGGGGATCTCATGCTGGAGTTCTTCGCC
CACCCCAACTTGTTTATTGCAGCTTATAATGGTTACAAATAAAGCAATAGCATCACAAATTTCACAAATA
AAGCATTTTTTTCACTGCATTCTAGTTGTGGTTTGTCCAAACTCATCAATGTATCTTATCATGTCTGTAT
ACCGTCGACCTCTAGCTAGAGCTTGGCGTAATCATGGTCATAGCTGTTTCCTGTGTGAAATTGTTATCCG
CTCACAATTCCACACAACATACGAGCCGGAAGCATAAAGTGTAAAGCCTGGGGTGCCTAATGAGTGAGCT
AACTCACATTAATTGCGTTGCGCTCACTGCCCGCTTTCCAGTCGGGAAACCTGTCGTGCCAGCTGCATTA
ATGAATCGGCCAACGCGCGGGGAGAGGCGGTTTGCGTATTGGGCGCTCTTCCGCTTCCTCGCTCACTGAC
TCGCTGCGCTCGGTCGTTCGGCTGCGGCGAGCGGTATCAGCTCACTCAAAGGCGGTAATACGGTTATCCA
CAGAATCAGGGGATAACGCAGGAAAGAACATGTGAGCAAAAGGCCAGCAAAAGGCCAGGAACCGTAAAAA
GGCCGCGTTGCTGGCGTTTTTCCATAGGCTCCGCCCCCCTGACGAGCATCACAAAAATCGACGCTCAAGT
CAGAGGTGGCGAAACCCGACAGGACTATAAAGATACCAGGCGTTTCCCCCTGGAAGCTCCCTCGTGCGCT
CTCCTGTTCCGACCCTGCCGCTTACCGGATACCTGTCCGCCTTTCTCCCTTCGGGAAGCGTGGCGCTTTC
TCATAGCTCACGCTGTAGGTATCTCAGTTCGGTGTAGGTCGTTCGCTCCAAGCTGGGCTGTGTGCACGAA
CCCCCCGTTCAGCCCGACCGCTGCGCCTTATCCGGTAACTATCGTCTTGAGTCCAACCCGGTAAGACACG
ACTTATCGCCACTGGCAGCAGCCACTGGTAACAGGATTAGCAGAGCGAGGTATGTAGGCGGTGCTACAGA
GTTCTTGAAGTGGTGGCCTAACTACGGCTACACTAGAAGAACAGTATTTGGTATCTGCGCTCTGCTGAAG
CCAGTTACCTTCGGAAAAAGAGTTGGTAGCTCTTGATCCGGCAAACAAACCACCGCTGGTAGCGGTGGTT
TTTTTGTTTGCAAGCAGCAGATTACGCGCAGAAAAAAAGGATCTCAAGAAGATCCTTTGATCTTTTCTAC
GGGGTCTGACGCTCAGTGGAACGAAAACTCACGTTAAGGGATTTTGGTCATGAGATTATCAAAAAGGATC
TTCACCTAGATCCTTTTAAATTAAAAATGAAGTTTTAAATCAATCTAAAGTATATATGAGTAAACTTGGT
CTGACAGTTACCAATGCTTAATCAGTGAGGCACCTATCTCAGCGATCTGTCTATTTCGTTCATCCATAGT
TGCCTGACTCCCCGTCGTGTAGATAACTACGATACGGGAGGGCTTACCATCTGGCCCCAGTGCTGCAATG
ATACCGCGAGACCCACGCTCACCGGCTCCAGATTTATCAGCAATAAACCAGCCAGCCGGAAGGGCCGAGC
GCAGAAGTGGTCCTGCAACTTTATCCGCCTCCATCCAGTCTATTAATTGTTGCCGGGAAGCTAGAGTAAG
TAGTTCGCCAGTTAATAGTTTGCGCAACGTTGTTGCCATTGCTACAGGCATCGTGGTGTCACGCTCGTCG
TTTGGTATGGCTTCATTCAGCTCCGGTTCCCAACGATCAAGGCGAGTTACATGATCCCCCATGTTGTGCA
AAAAAGCGGTTAGCTCCTTCGGTCCTCCGATCGTTGTCAGAAGTAAGTTGGCCGCAGTGTTATCACTCAT
GGTTATGGCAGCACTGCATAATTCTCTTACTGTCATGCCATCCGTAAGATGCTTTTCTGTGACTGGTGAG
TACTCAACCAAGTCATTCTGAGAATAGTGTATGCGGCGACCGAGTTGCTCTTGCCCGGCGTCAATACGGG
ATAATACCGCGCCACATAGCAGAACTTTAAAAGTGCTCATCATTGGAAAACGTTCTTCGGGGCGAAAACT
CTCAAGGATCTTACCGCTGTTGAGATCCAGTTCGATGTAACCCACTCGTGCACCCAACTGATCTTCAGCA
TCTTTTACTTTCACCAGCGTTTCTGGGTGAGCAAAAACAGGAAGGCAAAATGCCGCAAAAAAGGGAATAA
GGGCGACACGGAAATGTTGAATACTCATACTCTTCCTTTTTCAATATTATTGAAGCATTTATCAGGGTTA
TTGTCTCATGAGCGGATACATATTTGAATGTATTTAGAAAAATAAACAAATAGGGGTTCCGCGCACATTT
CCCCGAAAAGTGCCACCTGACGTCGACGGATCGGGAGATCTCCCGATCCCCTATGGTGCACTCTCAGTAC
AATCTGCTCTGATGCCGCATAGTTAAGCCAGTATCTGCTCCCTGCTTGTGTGTTGGAGGTCGCTGAGTAG
TGCGCGAGCAAAATTTAAGCTACAACAAGGCAAGGCTTGACCGACAATTGCATGAAGAATCTGCTTAGGG
TTAGGCGTTTTGCGCTGCTTCGCGATGTACGGGCCAGATATACGCGTTGACATTGATTATTGACTAGTTA
TTAATAGTAATCAATTACGGGGTCATTAGTTCATAGCCCATATATGGAGTTCCGCGTTACATAACTTACG
GTAAATGGCCCGCCTGGCTGACCGCCCAACGACCCCCGCCCATTGACGTCAATAATGACGTATGTTCCCA
TAGTAACGCCAATAGGGACTTTCCATTGACGTCAATGGGTGGAGTATTTACGGTAAACTGCCCACTTGGC
AGTACATCAAGTGTATCATATGCCAAGTACGCCCCCTATTGACGTCAATGACGGTAAATGGCCCGCCTGG
CATTATGCCCAGTACATGACCTTATGGGACTTTCCTACTTGGCAGTACATCTACGTATTAGTCATCGCTA
TTACCATGGTGATGCGGTTTTGGCAGTACATCAATGGGCGTGGATAGCGGTTTGACTCACGGGGATTTCC
AAGTCTCCACCCCATTGACGTCAATGGGAGTTTGTTTTGGCACCAAAATCAACGGGACTTTCCAAAATGT
CGTAACAACTCCGCCCCATTGACGCAAATGGGCGGTAGGCGTGTACGGTGGGAGGTCTATATAAGCAGAG
CTCGTTTAGTGAACCGTCAGATCGCCTGGAGACGCCATCCACGCTGTTTTGACCTCCATAGAAGACACCG
GGACCGATCCAGCCTCCGGGGGATCGATCCCCCCGATCCTGAGAACTTCAGGGTGAGTTTGGGGACCCTT
GATTGTTCTTTCTTTTTCGCTATTGTAAAATTCATGTTATATGGAGGGGGCAAAGTTTTCAGGGTGTTGT
TTAGAATGGGAAGATGTCCCTTGTATCACCATGGACCCTCATGATAATTTTGTTTCTTTCACTTTCTACT
CTGTTGACAACCATTGTCTCCTCTTATTTTCTTTTCATTTTCTGTAACTTTTTCGTTAAACTTTAGCTTG
CATTTGTAACGAATTTTTAAATTCACTTTTGTTTATTTGTCAGATTGTAAGTACTTTCTCTAATCACTTT
TTTTT
